>Addgene plasmid #145868 | pAc5.1C-Fluc-CG3077_A | depositor full sequence | sequence record 288313 | Full Sequence
CTTCAAGGAATTAATTCTATATTCTAAAAACACAAATGATACTTCTAAAAAAAATCATGAATGGCATCAA
CTCTGAATCAAATCTTTGCAGATGCACCTACTTCTCATTTCCACTGTCACATCATTTTTCCAGATCTCGC
TGCCTGTTATGTGGCCCACAAACCAAGACACGTTTTATGGCCATTAAAGCTGGCTGATCGTCGCCAAACA
CCAAATACATATCAATATGTACATTCGAGAAAGAAGCGATCAAAGAAGCGTCTTCGGGCGAGTAGGAGAA
TGCGGAGGAGAAGGAGAACGAGCTGATCTAGTATCTCTCCACAATCCAATGCCAACTGACCAACTGGCCA
TATTCGGAGCAATTTGAAGCCAATTTCCATCGCCTGGCGATCGCTCCATTCTTGGCTATATGTTTTTCAC
CGTTCCCGGGGCCATTTTCAAAGACTCGTCGGTAAGATAAGATTGTGTCACTCGCTGTCTCTCTTCATTT
GTCGAAGAATGCTGAGGAATTTCGCGATGACGTCGGCGAGTATTTTGAAGAATGAGAATAATTTGTATTT
ATACGAAAATCAGTTAGTGGAATTTTCTACAAAAACATGTTATCTATAGATAATTTTGTTGCAAAATATG
TTGACTATGACAAAGATTGTATGTATATACCTTTAATGTATTCTCATTTTCTTATGTATTTATAATGGCA
ATGATGATACTGATGATATTTTAAGATGATGCCAGACCACAGGCTGATTTCTGCGTCTTTTGCCGAACGC
AGTGCATGTGCGGTTGTTGTTTTTTGGAATAGTTTCAATTTTCGGACTGTCCGCTTTGATTTCAGTTTCT
TGGCTTATTCAAAAAGCAAAGTAAAGCCAAAAAAGCGAGATGGCAATACCAAATGCGGCAAAACGGTAGT
GGAAGGAAAGGGGTGCGGGGCAGCGGAAGGAAGGGTGGGGCGGGGCGTGGCGGGGTCTGTGGCTGGGCGC
GACGTCACCGACGTTGGAGCCACTCCTTTGACCATGTGTGCGTGTGTGTATTATTCGTGTCTCGCCACTC
GCCGGTTGTTTTTTTCTTTTTATCTCGCTCTCTCTAGCGCCATCTCGTACGCATGCTCAACGCACCGCAT
GTTGCCGTGTCCTTTATGCGTCATTTTGGCTCGAAATAGGCAATTATTTAAACAAAGATTAGTCAACGAA
AACGCTAAAATAAATAAGTCTACAATATGGTTACTTATTGCCATGTGTGTGCAGCCAACGATAGCAACAA
AAGCAACAACACAGTGGCTTTCCCTCTTTCACTTTTTGTTTGCAAGCGCGTGCGAGCAAGACGGCACGAC
CGGCAAACGCAATTACGCTGACAAAGAGCAGACGAAGTTTTGGCCGAAAAACATCAAGGCGCCTGATACG
AATGCATTTGCAATAACAATTGCGATATTTAATATTGTTTATGAAGCTGTTTGACTTCAAAACACACAAA
AAAAAAAATAAAACAAATTATTTGAAAGAGAATTAGGAATCGGACAGCTTATCGTTACGGGCTAACAGCA
CACCGAGACGAAATAGCTTACCTGACGTCACAGCCTCTGGAAGAACTGCCGCCAAGCAGAGAGAGAGAGA
AAAAGAGGGAGAGCAGCTTAGACCGCATGTGCTTGTGTGTGAGGCGTCTCTCTCTTCGTCTCCTGTTTGC
GCAAACGCATAGACTGCACTGAGAAAATCGATTACCTATTTTTTATGAATGAATATTTGCACTATTACTA
TTCAAAACTATTAAGATAGCAATCACATTCAATAGCCAAATACTATACCACCTGAGCGATGCAACGAAAT
GATCAATTTGAGCAAAAATGCTGCATATTTAGGACGGCATCATTATAGAAATGCTTCTTGCTGTGTACTT
TTCTCTCGTCTGGCAGCTGTTTCGCCGTTATTGTTAAAACCGGCTTAAGTTAGGTGTGTTTTCTACGACT
AGTGATGCCCCTACTAGAAGATGTGTGTTGCACAAATGTCCCTGAATAACCAATTTGAAGTGCAGATAGC
AGTAAACGTAAGCTAATATGAATATTATTTAACTGTAATGTTTTAATATCGCTGGACATTACTAATAAAC
CCACTATAAACACATGTACATATGTATGTTTTGGCATACAATGAGTAGTTGGGGAAAAAATGTGTAAAAG
CACCGTGACCATCACAGCATAAAGATAACCAGCTGAAGTATCGAATATGAGTAACCCCCAAATTGAATCA
CATGCCGCAACTGATAGGACCCATGGAAGTACACTCTTCATGGCGATATACAAGACACACACAAGCACGA
ACACCCAGTTGCGGAGGAAATTCTCCGTAAATGAAAACCCAATCGGCGAACAATTCATACCCATATATGG
TAAAAGTTTTGAACGCGACTTGAGAGCGGAGAGCATTGCGGCTGATAAGGTTTTAGCGCTAAGCGGGCTT
TATAAAACGGGCTGCGGGACCAGTTTTCATATCACTACCGTTTGAGTTCTTGTGCTGTGTGGATACTCCT
CCCGACACAAAGCCGCTCCATCAGCCAGCAGTCGTCTAATCCAGAGACCCCGGATCGGGGTACCAACATG
GCCGAAGACGCCAAAAACATAAAGAAAGGCCCGGCACCATTCTATCCACTAGAGGATGGAACCGCTGGAG
AGCAACTGCATAAGGCTATGAAGAGATACGCCCTGGTTCCTGGAACAATTGCTTTTACAGATGCACATAT
CGAGGTGAACATCACGTACGCGGAATACTTCGAAATGTCCGTTCGGTTGGCAGAAGCTATGAAACGATAT
GGGCTGAATACAAATCACAGAATCGTCGTATGCAGTGAAAACTCTCTTCAATTCTTTATGCCGGTGTTGG
GCGCGTTATTTATCGGAGTTGCAGTTGCGCCCGCGAACGACATTTATAATGAACGTGAATTGCTCAACAG
TATGAACATTTCGCAGCCTACCGTAGTGTTTGTTTCCAAAAAGGGGTTGCAAAAAATTTTGAACGTGCAA
AAAAAATTACCAATAATCCAGAAAATTATTATCATGGATTCTAAAACGGATTACCAGGGATTTCAGTCGA
TGTACACGTTCGTCACATCTCATCTACCTCCCGGTTTTAATGAATACGATTTTGTACCAGAGTCCTTTGA
TCGTGACAAAACAATTGCACTGATAATGAACTCCTCTGGATCTACTGGGTTACCTAAGGGTGTGGCCCTT
CCGCATAGAACTGCCTGCGTCAGATTCTCGCATGCCAGAGATCCTATTTTTGGCAATCAAATCATTCCGG
ATACTGCGATTTTAAGTGTTGTTCCATTCCATCACGGTTTTGGAATGTTTACTACACTCGGATATTTGAT
ATGTGGATTTCGAGTCGTCTTAATGTATAGATTTGAAGAAGAGCTGTTTTTACGATCCCTTCAGGATTAC
AAAATTCAAAGTGCGTTGCTAGTACCAACCCTATTTTCATTCTTCGCCAAAAGCACTCTGATTGACAAAT
ACGATTTATCTAATTTACACGAAATTGCTTCTGGGGGCGCACCTCTTTCGAAAGAAGTCGGGGAAGCGGT
TGCAAAACGCTTCCATCTTCCAGGGATACGACAAGGATATGGGCTCACTGAGACTACATCAGCTATTCTG
ATTACACCCGAGGGGGATGATAAACCGGGCGCGGTCGGTAAAGTTGTTCCATTTTTTGAAGCGAAGGTTG
TGGATCTGGATACCGGGAAAACGCTGGGCGTTAATCAGAGAGGCGAATTATGTGTCAGAGGACCTATGAT
TATGTCCGGTTATGTAAACAATCCGGAAGCGACCAACGCCTTGATTGACAAGGATGGATGGCTACATTCT
GGAGACATAGCTTACTGGGACGAAGACGAACACTTCTTCATAGTTGACCGCTTGAAGTCTTTAATTAAAT
ACAAAGGGTATCAGGTGGCCCCCGCTGAATTGGAATCGATATTGTTACAACACCCCAACATCTTCGACGC
GGGCGTGGCAGGTCTTCCCGACGATGACGCCGGTGAACTTCCCGCCGCCGTTGTTGTTTTGGAGCACGGA
AAGACGATGACGGAAAAAGAGATCGTGGATTACGTCGCCAGTCAAGTAACAACCGCGAAAAAGTTGCGCG
GAGGAGTTGTGTTTGTGGACGAAGTACCGAAAGGTCTTACCGGAAAACTCGACGCAAGAAAAATCAGAGA
GATCCTCATAAAGGCCAAGAAGGGCGGAAAGTCCAAATTGTAAGAATTCATCGTGAATCTCCGCTACAAT
TTTCATCCATTAGTTTAATATTTTGTTCTGTAGTCTTTAGCTGTCCGGCGAAAAGTGCAATTAGATAATG
TGTGCAATTAGTTTTAAGGTGAAAGAAGTATTTATCAACCTTTGAGGTAGAGCCCATATGTACCCCCTTT
GTCCTCCAAAGTAGTCCGTTCGTGCGAACAATGTGTCACAAAGCATAACCAATTTAAGACAACAATTAAA
AAAAAAAAGTCGACCGATGCCCTTGAGAGCCTTCAACCCAGTCAGCTCCTTCCGGTGGGCGCGGGGCATG
ACTATCGTCGCCGCACTTATGACTGTCTTCTTTATCATGCAACTCGTAGGACAGGTGCCGGCAGCGCTCT
GGGTCATTTTCGGCGAGGACCGCTTTCGCTGGAGCGCGACGATGATCGGCCTGTCGCTTGCGGTATTCGG
AATCTTGCACGCCCTCGCTCAAGCCTTCGTCACTGGTCCCGCCACCAAACGTTTCGGCGAGAAGCAGGCC
ATTATCGCCGGCATGGCGGCCGACGCGCTGGGCTACGTCTTGCTGGCGTTCGCGACGCGAGGCTGGATGG
CCTTCCCCATTATGATTCTTCTCGCTTCCGGCGGCATCGGGATGCCCGCGTTGCAGGCCATGCTGTCCAG
GCAGGTAGATGACGACCATCAGGGACAGCTTCAAGGATCGCTCGCGGCTCTTACCAGCCAGCAAAAGGCC
AGGAACCGTAAAAAGGCCGCGTTGCTGGCGTTTTTCCATAGGCTCCGCCCCCCTGACGAGCATCACAAAA
ATCGACGCTCAAGTCAGAGGTGGCGAAACCCGACAGGACTATAAAGATACCAGGCGTTTCCCCCTGGAAG
CTCCCTCGTGCGCTCTCCTGTTCCGACCCTGCCGCTTACCGGATACCTGTCCGCCTTTCTCCCTTCGGGA
AGCGTGGCGCTTTCTCAATGCTCACGCTGTAGGTATCTCAGTTCGGTGTAGGTCGTTCGCTCCAAGCTGG
GCTGTGTGCACGAACCCCCCGTTCAGCCCGACCGCTGCGCCTTATCCGGTAACTATCGTCTTGAGTCCAA
CCCGGTAAGACACGACTTATCGCCACTGGCAGCAGCCACTGGTAACAGGATTAGCAGAGCGAGGTATGTA
GGCGGTGCTACAGAGTTCTTGAAGTGGTGGCCTAACTACGGCTACACTAGAAGGACAGTATTTGGTATCT
GCGCTCTGCTGAAGCCAGTTACCTTCGGAAAAAGAGTTGGTAGCTCTTGATCCGGCAAACAAACCACCGC
TGGTAGCGGTGGTTTTTTTGTTTGCAAGCAGCAGATTACGCGCAGAAAAAAAGGATCTCAAGAAGATCCT
TTGATCTTTTCTACGGGGTCTGACGCTCAGTGGAACGAAAACTCACGTTAAGGGATTTTGGTCATGAGAT
TATCAAAAAGGATCTTCACCTAGATCCTTTTAAATTAAAAATGAAGTTTTAAATCAATCTAAAGTATATA
TGAGTAAACTTGGTCTGACAGTTACCAATGCTTAATCAGTGAGGCACCTATCTCAGCGATCTGTCTATTT
CGTTCATCCATAGTTGCCTGACTCCCCGTCGTGTAGATAACTACGATACGGGAGGGCTTACCATCTGGCC
CCAGTGCTGCAATGATACCGCGAGACCCACGCTCACCGGCTCCAGATTTATCAGCAATAAACCAGCCAGC
CGGAAGGGCCGAGCGCAGAAGTGGTCCTGCAACTTTATCCGCCTCCATCCAGTCTATTAATTGTTGCCGG
GAAGCTAGAGTAAGTAGTTCGCCAGTTAATAGTTTGCGCAACGTTGTTGCCATTGCTGCAGGCATCGTGG
TGTCACGCTCGTCGTTTGGTATGGCTTCATTCAGCTCCGGTTCCCAACGATCAAGGCGAGTTACATGATC
CCCCATGTTGTGCAAAAAAGCGGTTAGCTCCTTCGGTCCTCCGATCGTTGTCAGAAGTAAGTTGGCCGCA
GTGTTATCACTCATGGTTATGGCAGCACTGCATAATTCTCTTACTGTCATGCCATCCGTAAGATGCTTTT
CTGTGACTGGTGAGTACTCAACCAAGTCATTCTGAGAATAGTGTATGCGGCGACCGAGTTGCTCTTGCCC
GGCGTCAACACGGGATAATACCGCGCCACATAGCAGAACTTTAAAAGTGCTCATCATTGGAAAACGTTCT
TCGGGGCGAAAACTCTCAAGGATCTTACCGCTGTTGAGATCCAGTTCGATGTAACCCACTCGTGCACCCA
ACTGATCTTCAGCATCTTTTACTTTCACCAGCGTTTCTGGGTGAGCAAAAACAGGAAGGCAAAATGCCGC
AAAAAAGGGAATAAGGGCGACACGGAAATGTTGAATACTCATACTCTTCCTTTTTCAATATTATTGAAGC
ATTTATCAGGGTTATTGTCTCATGAGCGGATACATATTTGAATGTATTTAGAAAAATAAACAAATAGGGG
TTCCGCGCACATTTCCCCGAAAAGTGCCACCTGACGTCTAAGAAACCATTATTATCATGACATTAACCTA
TAAAAATAGGCGTATCACGAGCCCTTTCGT
Features (pLannotate 1.2.2; 6 found; start..end, strand, type, name):
     56..2568    +  promoter       Ac5 promoter: Drosophila melanogaster actin 5C promoter
   2594..4243    +  CDS            luciferase: firefly luciferase; luc
   4489..4959    +  CDS            TcR (fragment): tetracycline efflux protein; tet; confers resistance to tetracycline
   5003..5591    -  rep_origin     ori: high-copy-number ColE1/pMB1/pBR322/pUC origin of replication
   5762..6622    -  CDS            AmpR: β-lactamase; bla; confers resistance to ampicillin, carbenicillin, and related antibiotics
   6623..6727    -  promoter       AmpR promoter: bla
