[The description below was written by a language model from this plasmid's Addgene catalogue record and pLannotate feature annotations shown in this document.]
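Description:
pAc5.1C-Fluc-CG3077_A is an insect-cell expression plasmid of about 6.8 kb that serves as a firefly luciferase 3′UTR reporter. The catalogue lists the backbone as unknown, although the name and the annotated parts point to a pAc5.1-type vector. It is propagated in E. coli through a ColE1/pMB1-family origin and selected with ampicillin via the β-lactamase gene and its native bla promoter. The feature annotation describes this origin as high-copy, whereas the catalogue entry records the plasmid as low copy. A partial tetracycline efflux coding fragment is also annotated downstream of the reporter region. It is only a fragment and so is not expected to confer resistance.

The expression cassette consists of the Drosophila melanogaster actin 5C promoter, a strong constitutive promoter widely used in fly cell lines, driving the firefly luciferase open reading frame. The recorded insert is the 3′UTR of the D. melanogaster gene CG3077. This element is not separately annotated in the feature table, but the short unannotated interval between the end of the luciferase coding sequence and the tetracycline-resistance fragment is the likely location, consistent with a design in which the UTR is fused behind the reporter. No polyadenylation signal is annotated, and the meaning of the "_A" suffix is not explained in the record.

In such a reporter, luciferase output reflects the post-transcriptional regulation conferred by the attached 3′UTR. The associated publication concerns miRNA-mediated gene silencing and the target-specific roles of decapping enhancers, which suggests the construct was used to monitor silencing of the CG3077 3′UTR in transfected Drosophila cells.
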