Addgene plasmid #145868: pAc5.1C-Fluc-CG3077_A
Purpose: Insect Expression of CG3077-3UTR
Depositing lab: Elisa Izaurralde. Depositing organization: Max Planck Institute for Developmental Biology. Publication: Target-specific requirements for enhancers of decapping in miRNA-mediated gene silencing. Eulalio A, Rehwinkel J, Stricker M, Huntzinger E, Yang SF, Doerks T, Dorner S, Bork P, Boutros M, Izaurralde E. Genes Dev. 2007 Oct 15. 21(20):2558-70. 10.1101/gad.443107 PubMed 17901217.
Backbone
  Vector backbone: Unknown
  Vector type: Insect Expression
Growth in bacteria
  Bacterial resistance: Ampicillin, 100 μg/mL
  Growth temperature: 37°C
  Growth strain: DH5alpha
  Copy number: Low Copy
Gene/Insert
  Gene/Insert name: CG3077-3UTR
  Species: D. melanogaster (fly)
  Entrez Gene: CG3077 (a.k.a. Dmel\CG3077)
  Cloning method: Unknown
Terms and licenses: Academic/Nonprofit Terms; Industry Terms: Not Available to Industry
Depositor comments: Plasmids from this collection were made available to the research community and donated after the lab closed. Please note that the sequence provided by the depositing laboratory may be theoretical/predicted or based on Sanger sequencing results. There may be discrepancies between sequencing results obtained by Addgene and the depositor sequence. If an Addgene verified sequence is not available, please contact before placing your order to request that our lab fully sequence the plasmid.
How to cite: pAc5.1C-Fluc-CG3077_A was a gift from Elisa Izaurralde (Addgene plasmid # 145868 ; http://n2t.net/addgene:145868 ; RRID:Addgene_145868)
